>Addgene plasmid #72739 | pAWp7-7 | depositor full sequence | sequence record 133522 | pAWp7-7 sequence 11331 bps
TGCAGGCGGGCCAGATATACGCGTTGACATTGATTATTGACTAGTTATTAATAGTAATCAATTACGGGGT
CATTAGTTCATAGCCCATATATGGAGTTCCGCGTTACATAACTTACGGTAAATGGCCCGCCTGGCTGACC
GCCCAACGACCCCCGCCCATTGACGTCAATAATGACGTATGTTCCCATAGTAACGCCAATAGGGACTTTC
CATTGACGTCAATGGGTGGAGTATTTACGGTAAACTGCCCACTTGGCAGTACATCAAGTGTATCATATGC
CAAGTACGCCCCCTATTGACGTCAATGACGGTAAATGGCCCGCCTGGCATTATGCCCAGTACATGACCTT
ATGGGACTTTCCTACTTGGCAGTACATCTACGTATTAGTCATCGCTATTACCATGGTGATGCGGTTTTGG
CAGTACATCAATGGGCGTGGATAGCGGTTTGACTCACGGGGATTTCCAAGTCTCCACCCCATTGACGTCA
ATGGGAGTTTGTTTTGGCACCAAAATCAACGGGACTTTCCAAAATGTCGTAACAACTCCGCCCCATTGAC
GCAAATGGGCGGTAGGCGTGTACGGTGGGAGGTCTATATAAGCAGCGGTAACCCCCGGGTACCGGTCGCC
ACCATGGTGAGCAAGGGCGAGGAGCTGTTCACCGGGGTGGTGCCCATCCTGGTCGAGCTGGACGGCGACG
TAAACGGCCACAAGTTCAGCGTGTCCGGCGAGGGCGAGGGCGATGCCACCTACGGCAAGCTGACCCTGAA
GTTCATCTGCACCACCGGCAAGCTGCCCGTGCCCTGGCCCACCCTCGTGACCACCCTGACCTACGGCGTG
CAGTGCTTCAGCCGCTACCCCGACCACATGAAGCAGCACGACTTCTTCAAGTCCGCCATGCCCGAAGGCT
ACGTCCAGGAGCGCACCATCTTCTTCAAGGACGACGGCAACTACAAGACCCGCGCCGAGGTGAAGTTCGA
GGGCGACACCCTGGTGAACCGCATCGAGCTGAAGGGCATCGACTTCAAGGAGGACGGCAACATCCTGGGG
CACAAGCTGGAGTACAACTACAACAGCCACAACGTCTATATCATGGCCGACAAGCAGAAGAACGGCATCA
AGGTGAACTTCAAGATCCGCCACAACATCGAGGACGGCAGCGTGCAGCTCGCCGACCACTACCAGCAGAA
CACCCCCATCGGCGACGGCCCCGTGCTGCTGCCCGACAACCACTACCTGAGCACCCAGTCCGCCCTGAGC
AAAGACCCCAACGAGAAGCGCGATCACATGGTCCTGCTGGAGTTCGTGACCGCCGCCGGGATCACTCTCG
GCATGGACGAGCTGTACAAGTAAAGCGGCCGCGACTCTAGAATTCGATATCAAGCTTATCGATAATCAAC
CTCTGGATTACAAAATTTGTGAAAGATTGACTGGTATTCTTAACTATGTTGCTCCTTTTACGCTATGTGG
ATACGCTGCTTTAATGCCTTTGTATCATGCTATTGCTTCCCGTATGGCTTTCATTTTCTCCTCCTTGTAT
AAATCCTGGTTGCTGTCTCTTTATGAGGAGTTGTGGCCCGTTGTCAGGCAACGTGGCGTGGTGTGCACTG
TGTTTGCTGACGCAACCCCCACTGGTTGGGGCATTGCCACCACCTGTCAGCTCCTTTCCGGGACTTTCGC
TTTCCCCCTCCCTATTGCCACGGCGGAACTCATCGCCGCCTGCCTTGCCCGCTGCTGGACAGGGGCTCGG
CTGTTGGGCACTGACAATTCCGTGGTGTTGTCGGGGAAATCATCGTCCTTTCCTTGGCTGCTCGCCTGTG
TTGCCACCTGGATTCTGCGCGGGACGTCCTTCTGCTACGTCCCTTCGGCCCTCAATCCAGCGGACCTTCC
TTCCCGCGGCCTGCTGCCGGCTCTGCGGCCTCTTCCGCGTCTTCGCCTTCGCCCTCAGACGAGTCGGATC
TCCCTTTGGGCCGCCTCCCCGCATCGATACCGTCGACCTCGAGACCTAGAAAAACATGGAGCAATCACAA
GTAGCAATACAGCAGCTACCAATGCTGATTGTGCCTGGCTAGAAGCACAAGAGGAGGAGGAGGTGGGTTT
TCCAGTCACACCTCAGGTACCTTTAAGACCAATGACTTACAAGGCAGCTGTAGATCTTAGCCACTTTTTA
AAAGAAAAGGGGGGACTGGAAGGGCTAATTCACTCCCAACGAAGACAAGATATCCTTGATCTGTGGATCT
ACCACACACAAGGCTACTTCCCTGATTGGCAGAACTACACACCAGGGCCAGGGATCAGATATCCACTGAC
CTTTGGATGGTGCTACAAGCTAGTACCAGTTGAGCAAGAGAAGGTAGAAGAAGCCAATGAAGGAGAGAAC
ACCCGCTTGTTACACCCTGTGAGCCTGCATGGGATGGATGACCCGGAGAGAGAAGTATTAGAGTGGAGGT
TTGACAGCCGCCTAGCATTTCATCACATGGCCCGAGAGCTGCATCCGGACTGTACTGGGTCTCTCTGGTT
AGACCAGATCTGAGCCTGGGAGCTCTCTGGCTAACTAGGGAACCCACTGCTTAAGCCTCAATAAAGCTTG
CCTTGAGTGCTTCAAGTAGTGTGTGCCCGTCTGTTGTGTGACTCTGGTAACTAGAGATCCCTCAGACCCT
TTTAGTCAGTGTGGAAAATCTCTAGCAGGGCCCGTTTAAACCCGCTGATCAGCCTCGACTGTGCCTTCTA
GTTGCCAGCCATCTGTTGTTTGCCCCTCCCCCGTGCCTTCCTTGACCCTGGAAGGTGCCACTCCCACTGT
CCTTTCCTAATAAAATGAGGAAATTGCATCGCATTGTCTGAGTAGGTGTCATTCTATTCTGGGGGGTGGG
GTGGGGCAGGACAGCAAGGGGGAGGATTGGGAAGACAATAGCAGGCATGCTGGGGATGCGGTGGGCTCTA
TGGCTTCTGAGGCGGAAAGAACCAGCTGGGGCTCTAGGGGGTATCCCC
[124 nt withheld, positions 2989-3112]
C
[91 nt withheld, positions 3114-3204]
A
[49 nt withheld, positions 3206-3254]
CCTTTGACGTTGGAGTCCACGTTCTTT
[37 nt withheld, positions 3282-3318]
ACCCTATCTCGGTCTATTCTTTTGATTTATAAGGGATTTTGCCGATTTCGGCCTATTGGTTAAAAAATGA
GCTGATTTAACAAAAATTTAACGCGAATTAATTCTGTGGAATGTGTGTCAGTTAGGGTGTGGAAAGTCCC
CAGGCTCCCCAGCAGGCAGAAGTATGCAAAGCATGCATCTCAATTAGTCAGCAACCAGGTGTGGAAAGTC
CCCAGGCTCCCCAGCAGGCAGAAGTATGCAAAGCATGCATCTCAATTAGTCAGCAACCATAGTCCCGCCC
CTAACTCCGCCCATCCCGCCCCTAACTCCGCCCAGTTCCGCCCATTCTCCGCCCCATGGCTGACTAATTT
TTTTTATTTATGCAGAGGCCGAGGCCGCCTCTGCCTCTGAGCTATTCCAGAAGTAGTGAGGAGGCTTTTT
TGGAGGCCTAGGCTTTTGCAAAAAGCTCCCGGGAGCTTGTATATCCATTTTCGGATCTGATCAGCACGTG
TTGACAATTAATCATCGGCATAGTATATCGGCATAGTATAATACGACAAGGTGAGGAACTAAACCATGGC
CAAGTTGACCAGTGCCGTTCCGGTGCTCACCGCGCGCGACGTCGCCGGAGCGGTCGAGTTCTGGACCGAC
CGGCTCGGGTTCTCCCGGGACTTCGTGGAGGACGACTTCGCCGGTGTGGTCCGGGACGACGTGACCCTGT
TCATCAGCGCGGTCCAGGACCAGGTGGTGCCGGACAACACCCTGGCCTGGGTGTGGGTGCGCGGCCTGGA
CGAGCTGTACGCCGAGTGGTCGGAGGTCGTGTCCACGAACTTCCGGGACGCCTCCGGGCCGGCCATGACC
GAGATCGGCGAGCAGCCGTGGGGGCGGGAGTTCGCCCTGCGCGACCCGGCCGGCAACTGCGTGCACTTCG
TGGCCGAGGAGCAGGACTGACACGTGCTACGAGATTTCGATTCCACCGCCGCCTTCTATGAAAGGTTGGG
CTTCGGAATCGTTTTCCGGGACGCCGGCTGGATGATCCTCCAGCGCGGGGATCTCATGCTGGAGTTCTTC
GCCCACCCCAACTTGTTTATTGCAGCTTATAATGGTTACAAATAAAGCAATAGCATCACAAATTTCACAA
ATAAAGCATTTTTTTCACTGCATTCTAGTTGTGGTTTGTCCAAACTCATCAATGTATCTTATCATGTCTG
TATACCGTCGACCTCTAGCTAGAGCTTGGCGTAATCATGGTCATAGCTGTTTCCTGTGTGAAATTGTTAT
CCGCTCACAATTCCACACAACATACGAGCCGGAAGCATAAAGTGTAAAGCCTGGGGTGCCTAATGAGTGA
GCTAACTCACATTAATTGCGTTGCGCTCACTGCCCGCTTTCCAGTCGGGAAACCTGTCGTGCCAGCTGCA
TTAATGAATCGGCCAACGCGCGGGGAGAGGCGGTTTGCGTATTGGGCGCTCTTCCGCTTCCTCGCTCACT
GACTCGCTGCGCTCGGTCGTTCGGCTGCGGCGAGCGGTATCAGCTCACTCAAAGGCGGTAATACGGTTAT
CCACAGAATCAGGGGATAACGCAGGAAAGAACATGTGAGCAAAAGGCCAGCAAAAGGCCAGGAACCGTAA
AAAGGCCGCGTTGCTGGCGTTTTTCCATAGGCTCCGCCCCCCTGACGAGCATCACAAAAATCGACGCTCA
AGTCAGAGGTGGCGAAACCCGACAGGACTATAAAGATACCAGGCGTTTCCCCCTGGAAGCTCCCTCGTGC
GCTCTCCTGTTCCGACCCTGCCGCTTACCGGATACCTGTCCGCCTTTCTCCCTTCGGGAAGCGTGGCGCT
TTCTCATAGCTCACGCTGTAGGTATCTCAGTTCGGTGTAGGTCGTTCGCTCCAAGCTGGGCTGTGTGCAC
GAACCCCCCGTTCAGCCCGACCGCTGCGCCTTATCCGGTAACTATCGTCTTGAGTCCAACCCGGTAAGAC
ACGACTTATCGCCACTGGCAGCAGCCACTGGTAACAGGATTAGCAGAGCGAGGTATGTAGGCGGTGCTAC
AGAGTTCTTGAAGTGGTGGCCTAACTACGGCTACACTAGAAGAACAGTATTTGGTATCTGCGCTCTGCTG
AAGCCAGTTACCTTCGGAAAAAGAGTTGGTAGCTCTTGATCCGGCAAACAAACCACCGCTGGTAGCGGTG
GTTTTTTTGTTTGCAAGCAGCAGATTACGCGCAGAAAAAAAGGATCTCAAGAAGATCCTTTGATCTTTTC
TACGGGGTCTGACGCTCAGTGGAACGAAAACTCACGTTAAGGGATTTTGGTCATGAGATTATCAAAAAGG
ATCTTCACCTAGATCCTTTTAAATTAAAAATGAAGTTTTAAATCAATCTAAAGTATATATGAGTAAACTT
GGTCTGACAGTTACCAATGCTTAATCAGTGAGGCACCTATCTCAGCGATCTGTCTATTTCGTTCATCCAT
AGTTGCCTGACTCCCCGTCGTGTAGATAACTACGATACGGGAGGGCTTACCATCTGGCCCCAGTGCTGCA
ATGATACCGCGAGACCCACGCTCACCGGCTCCAGATTTATCAGCAATAAACCAGCCAGCCGGAAGGGCCG
AGCGCAGAAGTGGTCCTGCAACTTTATCCGCCTCCATCCAGTCTATTAATTGTTGCCGGGAAGCTAGAGT
AAGTAGTTCGCCAGTTAATAGTTTGCGCAACGTTGTTGCCATTGCTACAGGCATCGTGGTGTCACGCTCG
TCGTTTGGTATGGCTTCATTCAGCTCCGGTTCCCAACGATCAAGGCGAGTTACATGATCCCCCATGTTGT
GCAAAAAAGCGGTTAGCTCCTTCGGTCCTCCGATCGTTGTCAGAAGTAAGTTGGCCGCAGTGTTATCACT
CATGGTTATGGCAGCACTGCATAATTCTCTTACTGTCATGCCATCCGTAAGATGCTTTTCTGTGACTGGT
GAGTACTCAACCAAGTCATTCTGAGAATAGTGTATGCGGCGACCGAGTTGCTCTTGCCCGGCGTCAATAC
GGGATAATACCGCGCCACATAGCAGAACTTTAAAAGTGCTCATCATTGGAAAACGTTCTTCGGGGCGAAA
ACTCTCAAGGATCTTACCGCTGTTGAGATCCAGTTCGATGTAACCCACTCGTGCACCCAACTGATCTTCA
GCATCTTTTACTTTCACCAGCGTTTCTGGGTGAGCAAAAACAGGAAGGCAAAATGCCGCAAAAAAGGGAA
TAAGGGCGACACGGAAATGTTGAATACTCATACTCTTCCTTTTTCAATATTATTGAAGCATTTATCAGGG
TTATTGTCTCATGAGCGGATACATATTTGAATGTATTTAGAAAAATAAACAAATAGGGGTTCCGCGCACA
TTTCCCCGAAAAGTGCCACCTGACGTCGACGGATCGGGAGATCTCCCGATCCCCTATGGTGCACTCTCAG
TACAATCTGCTCTGATGCCGCATAGTTAAGCCAGTATCTGCTCCCTGCTTGTGTGTTGGAGGTCGCTGAG
TAGTGCGCGAGCAAAATTTAAGCTACAACAAGGCAAGGCTTGACCGACAATTGCATGAAGAATCTGCTTA
GGGTTAGGCGTTTTGCGCTGCTTCGCGATGTACGGGCCAGATATACGCGTTGACATTGATTATTGACTAG
TTATTAATAGTAATCAATTACGGGGTCATTAGTTCATAGCCCATATATGGAGTTCCGCGTTACATAACTT
ACGGTAAATGGCCCGCCTGGCTGACCGCCCAACGACCCCCGCCCATTGACGTCAATAATGACGTATGTTC
CCATAGTAACGCCAATAGGGACTTTCCATTGACGTCAATGGGTGGAGTATTTACGGTAAACTGCCCACTT
GGCAGTACATCAAGTGTATCATATGCCAAGTACGCCCCCTATTGACGTCAATGACGGTAAATGGCCCGCC
TGGCATTATGCCCAGTACATGACCTTATGGGACTTTCCTACTTGGCAGTACATCTACGTATTAGTCATCG
CTATTACCATGGTGATGCGGTTTTGGCAGTACATCAATGGGCGTGGATAGCGGTTTGACTCACGGGGATT
TCCAAGTCTCCACCCCATTGACGTCAATGGGAGTTTGTTTTGGCACCAAAATCAACGGGACTTTCCAAAA
TGTCGTAACAACTCCGCCCCATTGACGCAAATGGGCGGTAGGCGTGTACGGTGGGAGGTCTATATAAGCA
GCGCGTTTTGCCTGTACTGGGTCTCTCTGGTTAGACCAGATCTGAGCCTGGGAGCTCTCTGGCTAACTAG
GGAACCCACTGCTTAAGCCTCAATAAAGCTTGCCTTGAGTGCTTCAAGTAGTGTGTGCCCGTCTGTTGTG
TGACTCTGGTAACTAGAGATCCCTCAGACCCTTTTAGTCAGTGTGGAAAATCTCTAGCAGTGGCGCCCGA
ACAGGGACTTGAAAGCGAAAGGGAAACCAGAGGAGCTCTCTCGACGCAGGACTCGGCTTGCTGAAGCGCG
CACGGCAAGAGGCGAGGGGCGGCGACTGGTGAGTACGCCAAAAATTTTGACTAGCGGAGGCTAGAAGGAG
AGAGATGGGTGCGAGAGCGTCAGTATTAAGCGGGGGAGAATTAGATCGCGATGGGAAAAAATTCGGTTAA
GGCCAGGGGGAAAGAAAAAATATAAATTAAAACATATAGTATGGGCAAGCAGGGAGCTAGAACGATTCGC
AGTTAATCCTGGCCTGTTAGAAACATCAGAAGGCTGTAGACAAATACTGGGACAGCTACAACCATCCCTT
CAGACAGGATCAGAAGAACTTAGATCATTATATAATACAGTAGCAACCCTCTATTGTGTGCATCAAAGGA
TAGAGATAAAAGACACCAAGGAAGCTTTAGACAAGATAGAGGAAGAGCAAAACAAAAGTAAGACCACCGC
ACAGCAAGCGGCCGCTGATCTTCAGACCTGGAGGAGGAGATATGAGGGACAATTGGAGAAGTGAATTATA
TAAATATAAAGTAGTAAAAATTGAACCATTAGGAGTAGCACCCACCAAGGCAAAGAGAAGAGTGGTGCAG
AGAGAAAAAAGAGCAGTGGGAATAGGAGCTTTGTTCCTTGGGTTCTTGGGAGCAGCAGGAAGCACTATGG
GCGCAGCGTCAATGACGCTGACGGTACAGGCCAGACAATTATTGTCTGGTATAGTGCAGCAGCAGAACAA
TTTGCTGAGGGCTATTGAGGCGCAACAGCATCTGTTGCAACTCACAGTCTGGGGCATCAAGCAGCTCCAG
GCAAGAATCCTGGCTGTGGAAAGATACCTAAAGGATCAACAGCTCCTGGGGATTTGGGGTTGCTCTGGAA
AACTCATTTGCACCACTGCTGTGCCTTGGAATGCTAGTTGGAGTAATAAATCTCTGGAACAGATTTGGAA
TCACACGACCTGGATGGAGTGGGACAGAGAAATTAACAATTACACAAGCTTAATACACTCCTTAATTGAA
GAATCGCAAAACCAGCAAGAAAAGAATGAACAAGAATTATTGGAATTAGATAAATGGGCAAGTTTGTGGA
ATTGGTTTAACATAACAAATTGGCTGTGGTATATAAAATTATTCATAATGATAGTAGGAGGCTTGGTAGG
TTTAAGAATAGTTTTTGCTGTACTTTCTATAGTGAATAGAGTTAGGCAGGGATATTCACCATTATCGTTT
CAGACCCACCTCCCAACCCCGAGGGGACCCGACAGGCCCGAAGGAATAGAAGAAGAAGGTGGAGAGAGAG
ACAGAGACAGATCCATTCGATTAGTGAACGGATCGGCACTGCGTGCGCCAATTCTGCAGACAAATGGCAG
TATTCATCCACAATTTTAAAAGAAAAGGGGGGATTGGGGGGTACAGTGCAGGGGAAAGAATAGTAGACAT
AATAGCAACAGACATACAAACTAAAGAATTACAAAAACAAATTACAAAAATTCAAAATTTTCGGGTTTAT
TACAGGGACAGCAGAGATCCAGTTTGGTTAATTAAGGGTGCAGCGGCCTCCGCGCCGGGTTTTGGCGCCT
CCCGCGGGCGCCCCCCTCCTCACGGCGAGCGCTGCCACGTCAGACGAAGGGCGCAGCGAGCGTCCTGATC
CTTCCGCCCGGACGCTCAGGACAGCGGCCCGCTGCTCATAAGACTCGGCCTTAGAACCCCAGTATCAGCA
GAAGGACATTTTAGGACGGGACTTGGGTGACTCTAGGGCACTGGTTTTCTTTCCAGAGAGCGGAACAGGC
GAGGAAAAGTAGTCCCTTCTCGGCGATTCTGCGGAGGGATCTCCGTGGGGCGGTGAACGCCGATGATTAT
ATAAGGACGCGCCGGGTGTGGCACAGCTAGTTCCGTCGCAGCCGGGATTTGGGTCGCGGTTCTTGTTTGT
GGATCGCTGTGATCGTCACTTGGTGAGTAGCGGGCTGCTGGGCTGGCCGGGGCTTTCGTGGCCGCCGGGC
CGCTCGGTGGGACGGAAGCGTGTGGAGAGACCGCCAAGGGCTGTAGTCTGGGTCCGCGAGCAAGGTTGCC
CTGAACTGGGGGTTGGGGGGAGCGCAGCAAAATGGCGGCTGTTCCCGAGTCTTGAATGGAAGACGCTTGT
GAGGCGGGCTGTGAGGTCGTTGAAACAAGGTGGGGGGCATGGTGGGCGGCAAGAACCCAAGGTCTTGAGG
CCTTCGCTAATGCGGGAAAGCTCTTATTCGGGTGAGATGGGCTGGGGCACCATCTGGGGACCCTGACGTG
AAGTTTGTCACTGACTGGAGAACTCGGTTTGTCGTCTGTTGCGGGGGCGGCAGTTATGGCGGTGCCGTTG
GGCAGTGCACCCGTACCTTTGGGAGCGCGCGCCCTCGTCGTGTCGTGACGTCACCCGTTCTGTTGGCTTA
TAATGCAGGGTGGGGCCACCTGCCGGTAGGTGTGCGGTAGGCTTTTCTCCGTCGCAGGACGCAGGGTTCG
GGCCTAGGGTAGGCTCTCCTGAATCGACAGGCGCCGGACCTCTGGTGAGGGGAGGGATAAGTGAGGCGTC
AGTTTCTTTGGTCGGTTTTATGTACCTATCTTCTTAAGTAGCTGAAGCTCCGGTTTTGAACTATGCGCTC
GGGGTTGGCGAGTGTGTTTTGTGAAGTTTTTTAGGCACCTTTTGAAATGTAATCATTTGGGTCAATATGT
AATTTTCAGTGTTAGACTAGTAAATTGTCCGCTAAATTCTGGCCGTTTTTGGCTTTTTTGTTAGACAGTT
AATTAAGCCACCATGAGCGAGCTGATCAAGGAGAACATGCACATGAAGCTGTACATGGAGGGCACCGTGA
ACAACCACCACTTCAAGTGCACATCCGAGGGCGAAGGCAAGCCCTACGAGGGCACCCAGACCATGAAGAT
CAAGGTGGTCGAGGGCGGCCCTCTCCCCTTCGCCTTCGACATCCTGGCTACCAGCTTCATGTACGGCAGC
AAAGCCTTCATCAACCACACCCAGGGCATCCCCGACTTCTTTAAGCAGTCCTTCCCTGAGGGCTTCACAT
GGGAGAGAATCACCACATACGAAGACGGGGGCGTGCTGACCGCTACCCAGGACACCAGCTTCCAGAACGG
CTGCATCATCTACAACGTCAAGATCAACGGGGTGAACTTCCCATCCAACGGCCCTGTGATGCAGAAGAAA
ACACGCGGCTGGGAGGCCAACACCGAGATGCTGTACCCCGCTGACGGCGGCCTGAGAGGCCACAGCCAGA
TGGCCCTGAAGCTCGTGGGCGGGGGCTACCTGCACTGCTCCTTCAAGACCACATACAGATCCAAGAAACC
CGCTAAGAACCTCAAGATGCCCGGCTTCCACTTCGTGGACCACAGACTGGAAAGAATCAAGGAGGCCGAC
AAAGAGACCTACGTCGAGCAGCACGAGATGGCTGTGGCCAAGTACTGCGACCTCCCTAGCAAACTGGGGC
ACAGATAATAACCTGCAAAAAGGCATTCACCGCGTGCCTTAGGCATTCACCGCGTGCCTTAGGCATTCAC
CGCGTGCCTTAGGCATTCACCGCGTGCCTTAAA
Features (pLannotate 1.2.2; 33 found; start..end, strand, type, name):
     26..405     +  enhancer       CMV enhancer: human cytomegalovirus immediate early enhancer
    406..605     +  promoter       CMV promoter: human cytomegalovirus (CMV) immediate early promoter
    634..1353    +  CDS            EGFP: the original enhanced GFP (Yang et al., 1996) mammalian codon-optimized
   1370..1394    +  misc_feature   MCS (fragment): pBluescript multiple cloning site
   1394..1982    +  misc_feature   WPRE: woodchuck hepatitis virus posttranscriptional regulatory element
   1919..2500    +  CDS            nef (fragment): NEF_HV1H2 - Experimental evidence at protein level: Swiss-Prot protein existence level 1. Extracellular Nef protein targets CD4(+) T-lymphocytes for apoptosis by interacting with CXCR4 surface receptors. From Human immunodeficiency virus type 1 group M subtype B (isolate HXB2) (HIV-1).
   2507..2687    +  LTR            5' LTR (truncated): truncated 5' long terminal repeat (LTR) from HIV-1
   2719..2943    +  polyA_signal   bGH poly(A) signal: bovine growth hormone polyadenylation signal
   2947..2968    +  promoter       SV40 promoter (fragment): SV40 enhancer and early promoter
   2989..3417    +  rep_origin     f1 ori (sequence partly withheld): f1 bacteriophage origin of replication; arrow indicates direction of (+) strand synthesis
   3431..3760    +  promoter       SV40 promoter: SV40 enhancer and early promoter
   3808..3855    +  promoter       EM7 promoter: synthetic bacterial promoter&nbsp
   3874..4248    +  CDS            BleoR: antibiotic-binding protein; Sh ble from Streptoalloteichus hindustanus; confers resistance to bleomycin, phleomycin, and Zeocin™
   4258..4383    +  CDS            ble (fragment): BLE_KLEPN - Experimental evidence at protein level: Swiss-Prot protein existence level 1. Binding protein with a strong affinity to the bleomycin family of antibiotics. Binds to CL990; an antimitotic-antibiotic compound. From Klebsiella pneumoniae.
   4378..4499    +  polyA_signal   SV40 poly(A) signal: SV40 polyadenylation signal
   4570..4592    -  protein_bind   lac operator (fragment): The lac repressor binds to the lac operator to inhibit transcription in E. coli. This inhibition can be relieved by adding lactose or isopropyl-β-D-thiogalactopyranoside (IPTG). lac repressor encoded by lacI
   4596..4626    -  promoter       lac promoter: promoter for the E. coli lac operon
   4641..4662    -  protein_bind   CAP binding site: CAP binding activates transcription in the presence of cAMP. E. coli catabolite activator protein
   4675..4767    -  CDS            lacI (fragment): lac repressor; lacI; The lac repressor binds to the lac operator to inhibit transcription in E. coli. This inhibition can be relieved by adding lactose or isopropyl-β-D-thiogalactopyranoside (IPTG).
   4950..5538    -  rep_origin     ori: high-copy-number ColE1/pMB1/pBR322/pUC origin of replication
   5709..6569    -  CDS            AmpR: β-lactamase; bla; confers resistance to ampicillin, carbenicillin, and related antibiotics
   6570..6674    -  promoter       AmpR promoter: bla
   6733..6785    -  misc_feature   bom (fragment): basis of mobility region from pBR322
   6940..7319    +  enhancer       CMV enhancer: human cytomegalovirus immediate early enhancer
   7320..7519    +  promoter       CMV promoter: human cytomegalovirus (CMV) immediate early promoter
   7537..7717    +  LTR            5' LTR (truncated): truncated 5' long terminal repeat (LTR) from HIV-1
   7764..7889    +  misc_feature   HIV-1 Ψ: packaging signal of human immunodeficiency virus type 1
   7873..8236    +  CDS            HIV-1 gag (fragment): gag protein from human immunodeficiency virus 1; gag
   8382..8615    +  misc_feature   RRE: The Rev response element (RRE) of HIV-1 allows for Rev-dependent mRNA export from the nucleus to the cytoplasm.
   8992..9092    +  CDS            Rev (fragment): human immunodeficiency virus 1 (HIV-1) Rev protein; rev; enhances nuclear export of unspliced and incompletely spliced viral mRNAs
   9142..9259    +  misc_feature   cPPT/CTS: central polypurine tract and central termination sequence of HIV-1
   9313..10524   +  promoter       UbC promoter: human ubiquitin C promoter
  10541..11233   +  CDS            TurboRFP: TurboRFP is a basic (constitutively fluorescent) orange fluorescent protein published in 2007, derived from Entacmaea quadricolor. It has low acid sensitivity.
