[The description below was written by a language model from this plasmid's Addgene catalogue record and pLannotate feature annotations shown in this document.]
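Description:
pAWp7-7 is a lentiviral transfer plasmid built on the pFUGW backbone that carries a dual-fluorescent reporter for microRNA miR-124 activity. It is maintained in E. coli through a high-copy ColE1/pUC-type origin with ampicillin selection (AmpR), and the record lists a recombination-deficient strain as host, as is usual for plasmids containing repeated LTR sequences. The backbone also carries an f1 origin and an SV40/EM7-driven bleomycin/Zeocin resistance cassette with an SV40 poly(A) signal. This cassette lies outside the region bounded by the LTRs, so it would not be carried in the packaged viral genome.

The viral portion begins with a CMV enhancer/promoter fused to a truncated HIV-1 5' LTR, which drives genomic RNA production in packaging cells. It continues with the Ψ packaging signal (with a gag fragment), the RRE for Rev-dependent nuclear export, and the cPPT/CTS. Two independent expression units follow. The human ubiquitin C promoter drives TurboRFP, and according to the catalogue description the miR-124 sensor lies just downstream of RFP. The sensor is not annotated in the feature table, but a short unannotated stretch between the RFP coding sequence and the next promoter is consistent with it. A CMV enhancer/promoter then drives EGFP, followed by WPRE to enhance transcript expression, a truncated 3' LTR and a bGH poly(A) signal.

In a design like this, miR-124 activity would be expected to repress the sensor-bearing RFP transcript while GFP acts as an internal reference for transduction and expression, so the RFP-to-GFP ratio reports microRNA function. The construct comes from work on high-order combinatorial genetic screening in human cells, where such a sensor would presumably verify the activity of delivered microRNAs.
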