Addgene plasmid #72739: pAWp7-7
Purpose: pFUGW-UBCp-RFP-[miR-124 sensor]-CMVp-GFP
Depositing lab: Timothy Lu. Depositing organization: Massachusetts Institute of Technology. Publication: Massively parallel high-order combinatorial genetics in human cells. Wong AS, Choi GC, Cheng AA, Purcell O, Lu TK. Nat Biotechnol. 2015 Sep;33(9):952-61. doi: 10.1038/nbt.3326. Epub 2015 Aug 17. PubMed 26280411.
Backbone
  Vector backbone: pFUGW
  Vector type: Lentiviral
Growth in bacteria
  Bacterial resistance: Ampicillin, 100 μg/mL
  Growth temperature: 37°C
  Growth strain: Stbl3
  Copy number: Unknown
Gene/Insert
  Gene/Insert name: UBCp-RFP-[miR-124 sensor]-CMVp-GFP
Terms and licenses: Academic/Nonprofit Terms; Industry Terms: Not Available to Industry
How to cite: pAWp7-7 was a gift from Timothy Lu (Addgene plasmid # 72739 ; http://n2t.net/addgene:72739 ; RRID:Addgene_72739)
