>Addgene plasmid #72739 | pAWp7-7 | addgene partial sequence | sequence record 136476 | SV40pA-R 5'-GAAATTTGTGATGCTATTGC-3'
GGCGAAGAACTCCAGCATGAGATCCCCGCGCTGGAGGATCATCCAGCCGGCGTCCCGGAAAACGATTCCG
AAGCCCAACCTTTCATAGAAGGCGGCGGTGGAATCGAAATCTCGTAGCACGTGTCAGTCCTGCTCCTCGG
CCACGAAGTGCACGCAGTTGCCGGCCGGGTCGCGCAGGGCGAACTCCCGCCCCCACGGCTGCTCGCCGAT
CTCGGTCATGGCCGGCCCGGAGGCGTCCCGGAAGTTCGTGGACACGACCTCCGACCACTCGGCGTACAGC
TCGTCCAGGCCGCGCACCCACACCCAGGCCAGGGTGTTGTCCGGCA
