>Addgene plasmid #72739 | pAWp7-7 | addgene partial sequence | sequence record 138591 | TagRFPmKate-F1 5'-AGGCCGACAAAGAGACCTAC-3'
CGACCTCCCTAGCAAACTGGGGCACAGATAATAACCTGCAAAAAGGCATTCACCGCGTGCCTTAGGCATT
CACCGCGTGCCTTAGGCATTCACCGCGTGCCTTAGGCATTCACCGCGTGCCTTAAATGCAGGCGGGCCAG
ATATACGCGTTGACATTGATTATTGACTAGTTATTAATAGTAATCAATTACGGGGTCATTAGTTCATAGC
CCATATATGGAGTTCCGCGTTACATAACTTACGGTAAATGGCCCGCCTGGCTGACCGCCCAACGACCCCC
GCCCATTGACGTCAATAATGACGTATGTTCCCATAGTAACGCCAATAGGGACTTTCCATTGACGTCAATG
GGTGGAGTATTTACGGTAAACTGCCCACTTGGCAGTACATCAAGTGTATCATATGCCAAGTACGCCCCCT
ATTGACGTCAATGACGGTAAATGGCCCGCCTGGCATTAT
